>Addgene plasmid #120533 | U6-Mos-s | depositor full sequence | sequence record 229061 | U6-Mos-s sequence 2630 bps
GCCCCTGCAGAAAAAAGCGGCCGCTAACAACATCTAGGGAATACTTGAGGCACTTCCCCAAACTCAGTTG
TTCTCTGCAGCTGAGAGGCTCCGGTGAGCGGGTGGCACCGTAGATGACTTGGTGTAGAGTCACGTTGCCC
CCAAACTCCATGATTATGGTACCTAGGCTGTTGGAGTCTTCGGGCGTGCGCGTGCTGGCAGCCACAACCC
GAACTATGTTGTCGTGGCGTAGTCTTGCAATGTTCAGTTCAGCCCAGAAACTCCGCTGGGATGCACGTAG
GTCCTTGGTGCGCGGCCGCGGTGTTTCGTCCTTTCCACAAGATATATAAAGCCAAGAAATCGAAATACTT
TCAAGTTACGGTAAGCATATGATAGTCCATTTTAAAACATAATTTTAAAACTGCAAACTACCCAAGAAAT
TATTACTTTCTACGTCACGTATTTTGTACTAATATCTTTGTGTTTACAGTCAAATTAATTCCAATTATCT
CTCTAACAGCCTTGTATCGTATATGCAAATATGAAGGAATCATGGGAAATAGGCCCTCAATTGCTTTCCA
GTCGGGAAACCTGTCGTGCCAGCTGCATTAATGAATCGGCCAACGCGCGGGGAGAGGCGGTTTGCGTATT
GGGCGCTCTTCCGCTTCCTCGCTCACTGACTCGCTGCGCTCGGTCGTTCGGCTGCGGCGAGCGGTATCAG
CTCACTCAAAGGCGGTAATACGGTTATCCACAGAATCAGGGGATAACGCAGGAAAGAACATGTGAGCAAA
AGGCCAGCAAAAGGCCAGGAACCGTAAAAAGGCCGCGTTGCTGGCGTTTTTCCATAGGCTCCGCCCCCCT
GACGAGCATCACAAAAATCGACGCTCAAGTCAGAGGTGGCGAAACCCGACAGGACTATAAAGATACCAGG
CGTTTCCCCCTGGAAGCTCCCTCGTGCGCTCTCCTGTTCCGACCCTGCCGCTTACCGGATACCTGTCCGC
CTTTCTCCCTTCGGGAAGCGTGGCGCTTTCTCATAGCTCACGCTGTAGGTATCTCAGTTCGGTGTAGGTC
GTTCGCTCCAAGCTGGGCTGTGTGCACGAACCCCCCGTTCAGCCCGACCGCTGCGCCTTATCCGGTAACT
ATCGTCTTGAGTCCAACCCGGTAAGACACGACTTATCGCCACTGGCAGCAGCCACTGGTAACAGGATTAG
CAGAGCGAGGTATGTAGGCGGTGCTACAGAGTTCTTGAAGTGGTGGCCTAACTACGGCTACACTAGAAGG
ACAGTATTTGGTATCTGCGCTCTGCTGAAGCCAGTTACCTTCGGAAAAAGAGTTGGTAGCTCTTGATCCG
GCAAACAAACCACCGCTGGTAGCGGTGGTTTTTTTGTTTGCAAGCAGCAGATTACGCGCAGAAAAAAAGG
ATCTCAAGAAGATCCTTTGATCTTTTCTACGGGGTCTGACGCTCAGTGGAACGAAAACTCACGTTAAGGG
ATTTTGGTCATGAGATTATCAAAAAGGATCTTCACCTAGATCCTTTTAAATTAAAAATGAAGTTTTAAAT
CAATCTAAAGTATATATGAGTAAACTTGGTCTGACAGTTACCAATGCTTAATCAGTGAGGCACCTATCTC
AGCGATCTGTCTATTTCGTTCATCCATAGTTGCCTGACTCCCCGTCGTGTAGATAACTACGATACGGGAG
GGCTTACCATCTGGCCCCAGTGCTGCAATGATACCGCGAGACCCACGCTCACCGGCTCCAGATTTATCAG
CAATAAACCAGCCAGCCGGAAGGGCCGAGCGCAGAAGTGGTCCTGCAACTTTATCCGCCTCCATCCAGTC
TATTAATTGTTGCCGGGAAGCTAGAGTAAGTAGTTCGCCAGTTAATAGTTTGCGCAACGTTGTTGCCATT
GCTACAGGCATCGTGGTGTCACGCTCGTCGTTTGGTATGGCTTCATTCAGCTCCGGTTCCCAACGATCAA
GGCGAGTTACATGATCCCCCATGTTGTGCAAAAAAGCGGTTAGCTCCTTCGGTCCTCCGATCGTTGTCAG
AAGTAAGTTGGCCGCAGTGTTATCACTCATGGTTATGGCAGCACTGCATAATTCTCTTACTGTCATGCCA
TCCGTAAGATGCTTTTCTGTGACTGGTGAGTACTCAACCAAGTCATTCTGAGAATAGTGTATGCGGCGAC
CGAGTTGCTCTTGCCCGGCGTCAATACGGGATAATACCGCGCCACATAGCAGAACTTTAAAAGTGCTCAT
CATTGGAAAACGTTCTTCGGGGCGAAAACTCTCAAGGATCTTACCGCTGTTGAGATCCAGTTCGATGTAA
CCCACTCGTGCACCCAACTGATCTTCAGCATCTTTTACTTTCACCAGCGTTTCTGGGTGAGCAAAAACAG
GAAGGCAAAATGCCGCAAAAAAGGGAATAAGGGCGACACGGAAATGTTGAATACTCATACTCTTCCTTTT
TCAATATTATTGAAGCATTTATCAGGGTTATTGTCTCATGAGCGGATACATATTTGAATGTATTTAGAAA
AATAAACAAATAGGGGTTCCGCGCACATTTCCCCGAAAAGTGCCACCTGACGTCTAAGAAACCATTATTA
TCATGACATTAACCTATAAAAATAGGCGTATCACGAGGCC
Features (pLannotate 1.2.2; 6 found; start..end, strand, type, name):
      5..289     -  CDS            MOS (fragment): MOS_HUMAN - Experimental evidence at protein level: Swiss-Prot protein existence level 1. From Homo sapiens (Human).
    308..548     -  promoter       U6 promoter: RNA polymerase III promoter for human U6 snRNA
    553..636     -  CDS            lacI (fragment): lac repressor; lacI; The lac repressor binds to the lac operator to inhibit transcription in E. coli. This inhibition can be relieved by adding lactose or isopropyl-β-D-thiogalactopyranoside (IPTG).
    819..1407    -  rep_origin     ori: high-copy-number ColE1/pMB1/pBR322/pUC origin of replication
   1578..2438    -  CDS            AmpR: β-lactamase; bla; confers resistance to ampicillin, carbenicillin, and related antibiotics
   2439..2543    -  promoter       AmpR promoter: bla
