>Addgene plasmid #120533 | U6-Mos-s | addgene full sequence | sequence record 234047 | Addgene NGS Result
CAATACGCAAACCGCCTCTCCCCGCGCGTTGGCCGATTCATTAATGCAGCTGGCACGACAGGTTTCCCGA
CTGGAAAGCAATTGAGGGCCTATTTCCCATGATTCCTTCATATTTGCATATACGATACAAGGCTGTTAGA
GAGATAATTGGAATTAATTTGACTGTAAACACAAAGATATTAGTACAAAATACGTGACGTAGAAAGTAAT
AATTTCTTGGGTAGTTTGCAGTTTTAAAATTATGTTTTAAAATGGACTATCATATGCTTACCGTAACTTG
AAAGTATTTCGATTTCTTGGCTTTATATATCTTGTGGAAAGGACGAAACACCGCGGCCGCGCACCAAGGA
CCTACGTGCATCCCAGCGGAGTTTCTGGGCTGAACTGAACATTGCAAGACTACGCCACGACAACATAGTT
CGGGTTGTGGCTGCCAGCACGCGCACGCCCGAAGACTCCAACAGCCTAGGTACCATAATCATGGAGTTTG
GGGGCAACGTGACTCTACACCAAGTCATCTACGGTGCCACCCGCTCACCGGAGCCTCTCAGCTGCAGAGA
ACAACCGAGTTTGGGGAAGTGCCTCAAGTATTCCCTAGATGTTGTTAGCGGCCGCTTTTTTCTGCAGGGG
CGGCCTCGTGATACGCCTATTTTTATAGGTTAATGTCATGATAATAATGGTTTCTTAGACGTCAGGTGGC
ACTTTTCGGGGAAATGTGCGCGGAACCCCTATTTGTTTATTTTTCTAAATACATTCAAATATGTATCCGC
TCATGAGACAATAACCCTGATAAATGCTTCAATAATATTGAAAAAGGAAGAGTATGAGTATTCAACATTT
CCGTGTCGCCCTTATTCCCTTTTTTGCGGCATTTTGCCTTCCTGTTTTTGCTCACCCAGAAACGCTGGTG
AAAGTAAAAGATGCTGAAGATCAGTTGGGTGCACGAGTGGGTTACATCGAACTGGATCTCAACAGCGGTA
AGATCCTTGAGAGTTTTCGCCCCGAAGAACGTTTTCCAATGATGAGCACTTTTAAAGTTCTGCTATGTGG
CGCGGTATTATCCCGTATTGACGCCGGGCAAGAGCAACTCGGTCGCCGCATACACTATTCTCAGAATGAC
TTGGTTGAGTACTCACCAGTCACAGAAAAGCATCTTACGGATGGCATGACAGTAAGAGAATTATGCAGTG
CTGCCATAACCATGAGTGATAACACTGCGGCCAACTTACTTCTGACAACGATCGGAGGACCGAAGGAGCT
AACCGCTTTTTTGCACAACATGGGGGATCATGTAACTCGCCTTGATCGTTGGGAACCGGAGCTGAATGAA
GCCATACCAAACGACGAGCGTGACACCACGATGCCTGTAGCAATGGCAACAACGTTGCGCAAACTATTAA
CTGGCGAACTACTTACTCTAGCTTCCCGGCAACAATTAATAGACTGGATGGAGGCGGATAAAGTTGCAGG
ACCACTTCTGCGCTCGGCCCTTCCGGCTGGCTGGTTTATTGCTGATAAATCTGGAGCCGGTGAGCGTGGG
TCTCGCGGTATCATTGCAGCACTGGGGCCAGATGGTAAGCCCTCCCGTATCGTAGTTATCTACACGACGG
GGAGTCAGGCAACTATGGATGAACGAAATAGACAGATCGCTGAGATAGGTGCCTCACTGATTAAGCATTG
GTAACTGTCAGACCAAGTTTACTCATATATACTTTAGATTGATTTAAAACTTCATTTTTAATTTAAAAGG
ATCTAGGTGAAGATCCTTTTTGATAATCTCATGACCAAAATCCCTTAACGTGAGTTTTCGTTCCACTGAG
CGTCAGACCCCGTAGAAAAGATCAAAGGATCTTCTTGAGATCCTTTTTTTCTGCGCGTAATCTGCTGCTT
GCAAACAAAAAAACCACCGCTACCAGCGGTGGTTTGTTTGCCGGATCAAGAGCTACCAACTCTTTTTCCG
AAGGTAACTGGCTTCAGCAGAGCGCAGATACCAAATACTGTTCTTCTAGTGTAGCCGTAGTTAGGCCACC
ACTTCAAGAACTCTGTAGCACCGCCTACATACCTCGCTCTGCTAATCCTGTTACCAGTGGCTGCTGCCAG
TGGCGATAAGTCGTGTCTTACCGGGTTGGACTCAAGACGATAGTTACCGGATAAGGCGCAGCGGTCGGGC
TGAACGGGGGGTTCGTGCACACAGCCCAGCTTGGAGCGAACGACCTACACCGAACTGAGATACCTACAGC
GTGAGCTATGAGAAAGCGCCACGCTTCCCGAAGGGAGAAAGGCGGACAGGTATCCGGTAAGCGGCAGGGT
CGGAACAGGAGAGCGCACGAGGGAGCTTCCAGGGGGAAACGCCTGGTATCTTTATAGTCCTGTCGGGTTT
CGCCACCTCTGACTTGAGCGTCGATTTTTGTGATGCTCGTCAGGGGGGCGGAGCCTATGGAAAAACGCCA
GCAACGCGGCCTTTTTACGGTTCCTGGCCTTTTGCTGGCCTTTTGCTCACATGTTCTTTCCTGCGTTATC
CCCTGATTCTGTGGATAACCGTATTACCGCCTTTGAGTGAGCTGATACCGCTCGCCGCAGCCGAACGACC
GAGCGCAGCGAGTCAGTGAGCGAGGAAGCGGAAGAGCGCC
Features (pLannotate 1.2.2; 6 found; start..end, strand, type, name):
     84..324     +  promoter       U6 promoter: RNA polymerase III promoter for human U6 snRNA
    343..627     +  CDS            MOS (fragment): MOS_HUMAN - Experimental evidence at protein level: Swiss-Prot protein existence level 1. From Homo sapiens (Human).
    719..823     +  promoter       AmpR promoter: bla
    824..1684    +  CDS            AmpR: β-lactamase; bla; confers resistance to ampicillin, carbenicillin, and related antibiotics
   1855..2443    +  rep_origin     ori: high-copy-number ColE1/pMB1/pBR322/pUC origin of replication
   2626..79      +  CDS            lacI (fragment) (across the origin): lac repressor; lacI; The lac repressor binds to the lac operator to inhibit transcription in E. coli. This inhibition can be relieved by adding lactose or isopropyl-β-D-thiogalactopyranoside (IPTG).
