[The description below was written by a language model from this plasmid's Addgene catalogue record and pLannotate feature annotations shown in this document.]
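Description:
U6-Mos-s is a small (about 2.6 kb) RNAi-type plasmid built on the pJET1.2 cloning backbone and designed to express a single-stranded RNA that serves as one half of a double-stranded RNA. It is propagated in E. coli as a high-copy plasmid through a ColE1/pUC-type origin of replication and is selected with ampicillin via the β-lactamase gene driven by its native bla promoter. Both the depositor's sequence and the repository's sequencing result are the same length and carry the same six annotated features in the same relative order. They are simply reported in opposite orientations and with different start points.

The payload is a human U6 snRNA promoter, an RNA polymerase III promoter commonly used to produce short, uncapped, non-polyadenylated transcripts in mammalian cells, placed directly upstream of a roughly 285 nt fragment of the Mos (c-mos) gene. The catalogue lists the insert as mouse Mos. The automated annotation labels the fragment by similarity to the human MOS protein, which most likely reflects homology matching rather than a different source species. The fragment lies in the same orientation as the promoter, and the "s" in the name probably denotes the sense strand. The stated purpose implies co-expression with a complementary strand from a partner construct so that the two transcripts anneal into Mos dsRNA, but the record does not describe that partner. The depositor notes an A>G change in the Mos sequence that does not affect function. A short lacI-like fragment next to the promoter appears to be a vestigial or incidental match with no stated role, and no terminator or cloning sites are recorded.
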