Addgene plasmid #120533: U6-Mos-s
Purpose: ssRNA expression for dsRNA production
Depositing lab: Petr Svoboda. Depositing organization: Institute of Molecular Genetics of the Czech Academy of Sciences.
Backbone
  Vector backbone: pJET1.2
  Vector type: RNAi
Growth in bacteria
  Bacterial resistance: Ampicillin, 100 μg/mL
  Growth temperature: 37°C
  Growth strain: DH5alpha
  Copy number: High Copy
Gene/Insert
  Gene/Insert name: Mos
  Species: M. musculus (mouse)
  Mutation: A>G (see depositor comments)
  Entrez Gene: Mos (a.k.a. c-mos)
  Cloning method: Restriction Enzyme; 5′ cloning site Unknown (unknown if destroyed); 3′ cloning site Unknown (unknown if destroyed)
Terms and licenses: Academic/Nonprofit Terms; Industry Terms: Not Available to Industry
Depositor comments: A>G mutation in Mos mRNA does not affect plasmid function.
How to cite: U6-Mos-s was a gift from Petr Svoboda (Addgene plasmid # 120533 ; http://n2t.net/addgene:120533 ; RRID:Addgene_120533)
